Addgene plasmid #104076: KCC2-pHext
Purpose: To visualize the expression and localization of potassium-chloride cotransporter type 2 (KCC2)
Depositing lab: Igor Medyna. Depositing organization: INSERM U901, INSTITUT DE NEUROBIOLOGIE DE LA MEDITERRANEE (INMED). Publication: A Novel View on the Role of Intracellular Tails in Surface Delivery of the Potassium-Chloride Cotransporter KCC2. Friedel P, Ludwig A, Pellegrino C, Agez M, Jawhari A, Rivera C, Medina I. eNeuro. 2017 Jul 21;4(4). pii: ENEURO.0055-17.2017. doi: 10.1523/ENEURO.0055-17.2017. eCollection 2017 Jul-Aug. eN-NWR-0055-17 PubMed 28785725.
Backbone
  Vector backbone: EGFP-C1
  Backbone manufacturer: Clontech
  Backbone size w/o insert (bp): 4807
  Total vector size (bp): 8157
  Modifications to backbone: CMV promoter replaced by UbC promoter
  Vector type: Mammalian Expression
Growth in bacteria
  Bacterial resistance: Kanamycin, 50 μg/mL
  Growth temperature: 37°C
  Growth strain: DH5alpha
  Copy number: High Copy
Gene/Insert
  Gene/Insert name: KCC2 (b isoform) (alt name: Slc12a5)
  Species: R. norvegicus (rat)
  Insert size (bp): 3350
  Mutation: EcoR1 site in rat KCC2 was removed by silent mutation, A3267G in rat coding sequence. Two sets of silent mutations render construct resistant to shRNA K10 (~3482) and K11(~4793).
  Entrez Gene: Slc12a5 (a.k.a. Kcc2)
  Promoter: UbC
  Tag / fusion protein: pHluorine tag inserted in the second putative transmembrane domain of KCC2
  Cloning method: Restriction Enzyme; 5′ cloning site Hind III (unknown if destroyed); 3′ cloning site Eco R1 (unknown if destroyed)
  Sequencing primers: 5′ UbC TGAAGCTCCGGTTTTGAACT
Terms and licenses: Academic/Nonprofit Terms; Industry Terms: Not Available to Industry
Depositor comments: In order to directly visualize the insertion of KCC2 IGE variants into the membranes of single neurons, we created a novel construct encoding KCC2 with a pHluorine tag introduced into the second extracellular loop of the transporter , KCC2-pHex. See attached Scheme of KCC2-ext.pdf
How to cite: KCC2-pHext was a gift from Igor Medyna (Addgene plasmid # 104076 ; http://n2t.net/addgene:104076 ; RRID:Addgene_104076)
