[The description below was written by a language model from this plasmid's Addgene catalogue record and pLannotate feature annotations shown in this document.]
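Description:
KCC2-pHext is a mammalian expression plasmid built on the Clontech EGFP-C1 backbone, in which the original CMV promoter has been replaced by the human ubiquitin C (UbC) promoter. It is propagated in E. coli as a high-copy plasmid through a ColE1/pUC-type origin and selected with kanamycin. The NeoR/KanR cassette (aminoglycoside phosphotransferase from Tn5) lies behind both a bacterial bla promoter and the SV40 enhancer/early promoter and is followed by an HSV TK polyadenylation signal, so the same gene can also provide G418 selection in mammalian cells. An f1 origin is also present.

The payload is the b isoform of rat KCC2 (Slc12a5), the neuronal potassium-chloride cotransporter that extrudes chloride and so sets the low intracellular chloride level needed for hyperpolarizing GABA and glycine signalling. It is driven by the UbC promoter and terminated by the SV40 poly(A) signal. A pH-sensitive GFP variant (pHluorin) is inserted within the transporter. The catalogue tag field places it in the second putative transmembrane domain, whereas the depositor comments place it in the second extracellular loop. The feature table does not annotate the tag separately, but the annotated Slc12a5 span is longer than the stated insert size, consistent with an internal insertion. Silent mutations remove an internal EcoRI site and make the transcript resistant to two shRNAs (K10 and K11), which would allow knockdown-and-rescue experiments.

An extracellularly exposed pH-sensitive fluorophore allows surface-inserted transporter to be distinguished from intracellular pools. The construct is meant for visualizing KCC2 expression, localization and membrane delivery in single neurons. The sequenced record (8,793 nt) is somewhat larger than the catalogue total of 8,157 bp.
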