Features (pLannotate 1.2.2; 13 found; start..end, strand, type, name):
      1..1212    +  promoter       UbC promoter: human ubiquitin C promoter
   1355..5401    +  CDS            Slc12a5: S12A5_RAT - Also known as Kcc2. Experimental evidence at protein level: Swiss-Prot protein existence level 1. Mediates electroneutral potassium-chloride cotransport in mature neurons and is required for neuronal Cl(-) homeostasis. As major extruder of intracellular chloride, it establishes the low neuronal Cl(-) levels required for chloride influx after binding of GABA-A and glycine to their receptors, with subsequent hyperpolarization and neuronal inhibition (PubMed:9930699). Involved in the regulation of dendritic spine formation and maturation (PubMed:22345354). From Rattus norvegicus (Rat)
   5403..5439    +  misc_feature   MCS (fragment): multiple cloning site
   5456..5540    +  CDS            large T antigen (fragment): large T antigen from SV40 (simian virus 40)
   5563..5684    +  polyA_signal   SV40 poly(A) signal: SV40 polyadenylation signal
   5718..6146    -  rep_origin     f1 ori (sequence partly withheld): f1 bacteriophage origin of replication; arrow indicates direction of (+) strand synthesis
   6173..6277    +  promoter       AmpR promoter: bla
   6279..6636    +  promoter       SV40 promoter: SV40 enhancer and early promoter
   6671..7465    +  CDS            NeoR/KanR: aminoglycoside phosphotransferase from Tn5; aph(3')-II (or nptII); confers resistance to neomycin, kanamycin, and G418 (Geneticin®)
   7486..7638    +  CDS            ble (fragment): BLE_KLEPN - Experimental evidence at protein level: Swiss-Prot protein existence level 1. Binding protein with a strong affinity to the bleomycin family of antibiotics. Binds to CL990; an antimitotic-antibiotic compound. From Klebsiella pneumoniae.
   7697..7744    +  polyA_signal   HSV TK poly(A) signal: herpes simplex virus thymidine kinase polyadenylation signal (Cole and Stacy, 1985)
   7835..7851    -  polyA_signal   bGH poly(A) signal (fragment): bovine growth hormone polyadenylation signal
   8073..8661    +  rep_origin     ori: high-copy-number ColE1/pMB1/pBR322/pUC origin of replication
>Addgene plasmid #104076 | KCC2-pHext | addgene full sequence | sequence record 199360 | Addgene NGS Result
GGCCTCCGCGCCGGGTTTTGGCGCCTCCCGCGGGCGCCCCCCTCCTCACGGCGAGCGCTGCCACGTCAGA
CGAAGGGCGCAGCGAGCGTCCTGATCCTTCCGCCCGGACGCTCAGGACAGCGGCCCGCTGCTCATAAGAC
TCGGCCTTAGAACCCCAGTATCAGCAGAAGGACATTTTAGGACGGGACTTGGGTGACTCTAGGGCACTGG
TTTTCTTTCCAGAGAGCGGAACAGGCGAGGAAAAGTAGTCCCTTCTCGGCGATTCTGCGGAGGGATCTCC
GTGGGGCGGTGAACGCCGATGATTATATAAGGACGCGCCGGGTGTGGCACAGCTAGTTCCGTCGCAGCCG
GGATTTGGGTCGCGGTTCTTGTTTGTGGATCGCTGTGATCGTCACTTGGTGAGTAGCGGGCTGCTGGGCT
GGCCGGGGCTTTCGTGGCCGCCGGGCCGCTCGGTGGGACGGAAGCGTGTGGAGAGACCGCCAAGGGCTGT
AGTCTGGGTCCGCGAGCAAGGTTGCCCTGAACTGGGGGTTGGGGGGAGCGCAGCAAAATGGCGGCTGTTC
CCGAGTCTTGAATGGAAGACGCTTGTGAGGCGGGCTGTGAGGTCGTTGAAACAAGGTGGGGGGCATGGTG
GGCGGCAAGAACCCAAGGTCTTGAGGCCTTCGCTAATGCGGGAAAGCTCTTATTCGGGTGAGATGGGCTG
GGGCACCATCTGGGGACCCTGACGTGAAGTTTGTCACTGACTGGAGAACTCGGTTTGTCGTCTGTTGCGG
GGGCGGCAGTTATGGCGGTGCCGTTGGGCAGTGCACCCGTACCTTTGGGAGCGCGCGCCCTCGTCGTGTC
GTGACGTCACCCGTTCTGTTGGCTTATAATGCAGGGTGGGGCCACCTGCCGGTAGGTGTGCGGTAGGCTT
TTCTCCGTCGCAGGACGCAGGGTTCGGGCCTAGGGTAGGCTCTCCTGAATCGACAGGCGCCGGACCTCTG
GTGAGGGGAGGGATAAGTGAGGCGTCAGTTTCTTTGGTCGGTTTTATGTACCTATCTTCTTAAGTAGCTG
AAGCTCCGGTTTTGAACTATGCGCTCGGGGTTGGCGAGTGTGTTTTGTGAAGTTTTTTAGGCACCTTTTG
AAATGTAATCATTTGGGTCAATATGTAATTTTCAGTGTTAGACTAGTAAATTGTCCGCTAAATTCTGGCC
GTTTTTGGCTTTTTTGTTAGACGAAGCTTCAAGCTTCGGCACGAGGCGAAGGCGGGCAGAGGGGCGCGGG
CGAAGAGGCGCAGCCATCCCGAGCCCGGCGCCGCGCAGCCACCATGCTCAACAACCTGACGGACTGCGAG
GACGGCGATGGGGGAGCCAACCCGGGTGACGGCAATCCCAAGGAGAGCAGCCCCTTCATCAACAGCACGG
ACACGGAGAAGGGGAGAGAGTATGATGGCAGGAACATGGCCCTGTTTGAGGAGGAGATGGACACCAGCCC
CATGGTATCCTCCCTGCTCAGTGGGCTGGCCAACTACACCAACCTGCCTCAGGGAAGCAAAGAGCACGAA
GAAGCAGAAAACAATGAGGGCGGAAAGAAGAAGCCGGTGCAGGCCCCACGCATGGGCACCTTCATGGGCG
TGTACCTCCCGTGCCTGCAGAACATCTTTGGTGTTATCCTCTTTCTGCGGCTCACTTGGGTGGTGGGAAT
CGCAGGCATCATGGAGTCCTTCTGCATGGTCTTCATCTGCTGCTCCTGCACGATGCTCACAGCCATTTCC
ATGAGCGCAATTGCAACCAATGGTGTTGTGCCTGCTGGTGGCTCCTACTACATGATTTCCAGGTCTCTGG
GCCCGGAGTTTGGGGGCGCCGTGGGCCTCTGCTTCTACCTGGGCACTACCTTTGCTGGGGCTATGTACAT
CCTGGGCACCATCGAGATCCTGCTGGCTTACCTCTTCCCAGCGATGGCCATCTTCAAGGCAGAAGATGCC
AGTGGGGAGGCAGCCGCCATGATTAATGAAGAAGACCTAGGCGGCCGCAAAGGAGAAGAACTTTTCACTG
GAGTTGTCCCAATTCTTGTTGAATTAGATGGTGATGTTAATGGGCACAAATTTTCTGTCAGTGGAGAGGG
TGAAGGTGATGCAACATACGGAAAACTTACCCTTAAATTTATTTGCACTACTGGAAAACTACCTGTTCCA
TGGCCAACACTTGTCACTACTCTGACCTATGGTGTTCAATGCTTTTCAAGATACCCAGATCATATGAAAC
GGCATGACTTTTTCAAGAGTGCCATGCCCGAAGGTTATGTACAGGAAAGAACTATATTTTTCAAAGATGA
CGGGAACTACAAGACACGTGCTGAAGTCAAGTTTGAAGGTGATACCCTTGTTAATAGAATCGAGTTAAAA
GGTATTGATTTTAAAGAAGATGGAAACATTCTTGGACACAAATTGGAATACAACTATAACGATCACCAGG
TGTACATCATGGCAGACAAACAAAAGAATGGAATCAAAGCTAACTTCAAAATTAGACACAACATTGAAGA
TGGAGGCGTTCAACTAGCAGACCATTATCAACAAAATACTCCAATTGGCGATGGGCCCGTCCTTTTACCA
GACAACCATTACCTGTTTACAACTTCTACTCTTTCGAAAGATCCCAACGAAAAGAGAGACCACATGGTCC
TTCTTGAGTTTGTAACAGCTGCTGGGATTACACATGGCATGGATGAACTATACAAACTCGAGGATGAACT
TATTAATAACATGCGGGTGTATGGCACCTGTGTGCTCACCTGCATGGCCACCGTAGTCTTTGTGGGCGTC
AAGTACGTGAACAAGTTTGCCCTGGTCTTCCTGGGTTGCGTGATCCTCTCCATCCTGGCCATCTACGCAG
GGGTCATCAAGTCTGCCTTCGATCCACCCAATTTCCCGATTTGCCTCCTGGGGAACCGCACGCTGTCTCG
CCATGGCTTTGATGTCTGTGCCAAGCTGGCTTGGGAAGGAAATGAGACAGTGACCACACGGCTCTGGGGC
CTATTCTGTTCCTCCCGCCTCCTCAATGCCACCTGTGATGAGTACTTCACCCGAAACAATGTCACAGAGA
TCCAGGGCATTCCTGGTGCTGCAAGTGGCCTCATCAAAGAGAACCTGTGGAGTTCCTACCTGACCAAGGG
GGTGATCGTGGAGAGGCGTGGGATGCCCTCTGTGGGCCTGGCAGATGGTACCCCCGTTGACATGGACCAC
CCCTATGTCTTCAGTGATATGACCTCCTACTTCACCCTGCTTGTTGGCATCTATTTCCCCTCAGTCACAG
GGATCATGGCTGGCTCGAACCGGTCCGGAGACCTGCGGGATGCCCAGAAGTCTATCCCTACTGGAACTAT
CTTGGCCATTGCTACGACCTCTGCTGTCTACATCAGCTCTGTTGTTCTGTTCGGAGCCTGCATCGAAGGG
GTCGTCCTACGGGACAAGTTTGGGGAAGCTGTCAACGGGAATCTGGTGGTGGGCACCCTGGCCTGGCCTT
CTCCTTGGGTCATTGTCATAGGCTCTTTCTTCTCTACCTGCGGAGCTGGACTACAGAGCCTCACAGGGGC
CCCACGCCTGCTGCAGGCCATCTCCCGGGATGGCATAGTGCCCTTCCTGCAGGTCTTTGGCCATGGCAAA
GCCAACGGAGAGCCAACCTGGGCGCTGCTGCTGACTGCCTGCATCTGTGAGATCGGCATCCTCATCGCCT
CCCTGGATGAGGTCGCCCCTATCCTTTCCATGTTCTTCCTGATGTGTTACATGTTTGTGAACTTGGCTTG
CGCGGTGCAGACACTGCTGAGGACGCCCAACTGGAGGCCACGCTTCCGATATTACCACTGGACCCTCTCC
TTCCTGGGCATGAGCCTCTGCCTGGCCCTGATGTTCATTTGCTCCTGGTATTATGCGCTGGTAGCTATGC
TCATCGCTGGCCTCATCTATAAGTACATCGAGTACCGGGGGGCAGAGAAGGAGTGGGGGGATGGGATCCG
AGGCCTGTCTCTCAGTGCAGCTCGCTATGCTCTCTTGCGTCTGGAGGAAGGACCCCCGCATACAAAGAAC
TGGAGGCCCCAGCTACTGGTGCTGGTGCGTGTGGACCAGGACCAGAACGTGGTGCACCCGCAGCTGCTGT
CCTTGACCTCCCAGCTCAAGGCAGGGAAGGGCCTGACCATTGTGGGCTCTGTCCTTGAGGGCACCTTTCT
GGACAACCACCCTCAGGCTCAGCGGGCAGAGGAGTCTATCCGGCGCCTGATGGAGGCTGAGAAGGTGAAG
GGCTTCTGCCAGGTAGTGATCTCCTCCAACCTGCGTGACGGTGTGTCCCACCTGATCCAATCCGGGGGCC
TCGGGGGCCTGCAACACAACACTGTGCTAGTGGGCTGGCCTCGCAACTGGCGACAGAAGGAGGATCATCA
GACATGGAGGAACTTCATCGAACTCGTCCGGGAAACTACAGCTGGCCACCTCGCCCTGCTGGTCACCAAG
AATGTTTCCATGTTCCCCGGGAACCCTGAGCGTTTCTCTGAGGGCAGCATTGACGTGTGGTGGATCGTGC
ACGACGGGGGCATGCTCATGCTGTTGCCCTTCCTCCTGCGTCACCACAAGGTCTGGAGGAAATGCAAAAT
GCGGATCTTCACCGTGGCGCAGATGGATGACAACAGCATTCAGATGAAGAAAGACCTGACCACGTTTCTG
TACCACTTACGAATTACTGCAGAGGTGGAAGTCGTGGAGATGCACGAGAGCGACATCTCAGCATACACCT
ACGAGAAGACATTAGTCATGGAGCAACGTTCTCAGATCCTCAAACAGATGCACCTCACCAAGAACGAGCG
GGAACGGGAGATCCAGAGCATCACAGATGAATCTCGGGGCTCCATTCGGAGGAAGAATCCAGCCAACACT
CGGCTCCGCCTCAATGTTCCCGAAGAGACAGCTTGTGACAACGAGGAGAAGCCAGAAGAGGAGGTGCAGC
TGATCCATGACCAGAGTGCTCCCAGCTGCCCTAGCAGCTCGCCGTCTCCAGGGGAGGAGCCTGAGGGGGA
GGGGGAGACAGACCCAGAGAAGGTGCATCTCACCTGGACCAAGGATAAGTCAGCGGCTCAGAAGAACAAA
GGCCCCAGTCCCGTCTCCTCGGAGGGGATCAAGGACTTCTTCAGCATGAAGCCGGAGTGGGAAAACTTGA
ACCAGTCCAACGTGCGGCGCATGCACACAGCTGTGCGGCTGAACGAGGTCATCGTGAATAAATCCCGGGA
TGCCAAGTTGGTGTTGCTCAACATGCCCGGGCCTCCCCGCAACCGCAATGGAGATGAAAACTACATGGAG
TTCCTGGAGGTCCTCACTGAGCAACTGGACCGGGTGATGCTGGTCCGCGGTGGTGGCCGAGAGGTCATCA
CCATCTACTCCTGAATTCTGCAGTCGACGGTACCGCGGGCCCGGGATCCACCGGATCTAGATAACTGATC
ATAATCAGCCATACCACATTTGTAGAGGTTTTACTTGCTTTAAAAAACCTCCCACACCTCCCCCTGAACC
TGAAACATAAAATGAATGCAATTGTTGTTGTTAACTTGTTTATTGCAGCTTATAATGGTTACAAATAAAG
CAATAGCATCACAAATTTCACAAATAAAGCATTTTTTTCACTGCATTCTAGTTGTGGTTTGTCCAAACTC
ATCAATGTATCTTAACGCGTAAATTGTAAGCGTTAATATTTTGTTAAAATTCGCGTTAAATTTTTGTTAA
ATCAGCTCATTTTTTAACCAATAGGCCGAAATCGGCAAAATCCCTTATAAATCAAAAGAATAGACCGAGA
TAGGGT
[37 nt withheld, positions 5817-5853]
AAAGAACGTGGACTCCAACGTCAAAGG
[49 nt withheld, positions 5881-5929]
T
[91 nt withheld, positions 5931-6021]
G
[124 nt withheld, positions 6023-6146]
CAGGTGGCACTTTTCGGGGAAATGTGCGCGGAACCCCTATTTGTTTATTTTTCTAAATACATTCAAATAT
GTATCCGCTCATGAGACAATAACCCTGATAAATGCTTCAATAATATTGAAAAAGGAAGAGTCCTGAGGCG
GAAAGAACCAGCTGTGGAATGTGTGTCAGTTAGGGTGTGGAAAGTCCCCAGGCTCCCCAGCAGGCAGAAG
TATGCAAAGCATGCATCTCAATTAGTCAGCAACCAGGTGTGGAAAGTCCCCAGGCTCCCCAGCAGGCAGA
AGTATGCAAAGCATGCATCTCAATTAGTCAGCAACCATAGTCCCGCCCCTAACTCCGCCCATCCCGCCCC
TAACTCCGCCCAGTTCCGCCCATTCTCCGCCCCATGGCTGACTAATTTTTTTTATTTATGCAGAGGCCGA
GGCCGCCTCGGCCTCTGAGCTATTCCAGAAGTAGTGAGGAGGCTTTTTTGGAGGCCTAGGCTTTTGCAAA
GATCGATCAAGAGACAGGATGAGGATCGTTTCGCATGATTGAACAAGATGGATTGCACGCAGGTTCTCCG
GCCGCTTGGGTGGAGAGGCTATTCGGCTATGACTGGGCACAACAGACAATCGGCTGCTCTGATGCCGCCG
TGTTCCGGCTGTCAGCGCAGGGGCGCCCGGTTCTTTTTGTCAAGACCGACCTGTCCGGTGCCCTGAATGA
ACTGCAAGACGAGGCAGCGCGGCTATCGTGGCTGGCCACGACGGGCGTTCCTTGCGCAGCTGTGCTCGAC
GTTGTCACTGAAGCGGGAAGGGACTGGCTGCTATTGGGCGAAGTGCCGGGGCAGGATCTCCTGTCATCTC
ACCTTGCTCCTGCCGAGAAAGTATCCATCATGGCTGATGCAATGCGGCGGCTGCATACGCTTGATCCGGC
TACCTGCCCATTCGACCACCAAGCGAAACATCGCATCGAGCGAGCACGTACTCGGATGGAAGCCGGTCTT
GTCGATCAGGATGATCTGGACGAAGAGCATCAGGGGCTCGCGCCAGCCGAACTGTTCGCCAGGCTCAAGG
CGAGCATGCCCGACGGCGAGGATCTCGTCGTGACCCATGGCGATGCCTGCTTGCCGAATATCATGGTGGA
AAATGGCCGCTTTTCTGGATTCATCGACTGTGGCCGGCTGGGTGTGGCGGACCGCTATCAGGACATAGCG
TTGGCTACCCGTGATATTGCTGAAGAGCTTGGCGGCGAATGGGCTGACCGCTTCCTCGTGCTTTACGGTA
TCGCCGCTCCCGATTCGCAGCGCATCGCCTTCTATCGCCTTCTTGACGAGTTCTTCTGAGCGGGACTCTG
GGGTTCGAAATGACCGACCAAGCGACGCCCAACCTGCCATCACGAGATTTCGATTCCACCGCCGCCTTCT
ATGAAAGGTTGGGCTTCGGAATCGTTTTCCGGGACGCCGGCTGGATGATCCTCCAGCGCGGGGATCTCAT
GCTGGAGTTCTTCGCCCACCCTAGGGGGAGGCTAACTGAAACACGGAAGGAGACAATACCGGAAGGAACC
CGCGCTATGACGGCAATAAAAAGACAGAATAAAACGCACGGTGTTGGGTCGTTTGTTCATAAACGCGGGG
TTCGGTCCCAGGGCTGGCACTCTGTCGATACCCCACCGAGACCCCATTGGGGCCAATACGCCCGCGTTTC
TTCCTTTTCCCCACCCCACCCCCCAAGTTCGGGTGAAGGCCCAGGGCTCGCAGCCAACGTCGGGGCGGCA
GGCCCTGCCATAGCCTCAGGTTACTCATATATACTTTAGATTGATTTAAAACTTCATTTTTAATTTAAAA
GGATCTAGGTGAAGATCCTTTTTGATAATCTCATGACCAAAATCCCTTAACGTGAGTTTTCGTTCCACTG
AGCGTCAGACCCCGTAGAAAAGATCAAAGGATCTTCTTGAGATCCTTTTTTTCTGCGCGTAATCTGCTGC
TTGCAAACAAAAAAACCACCGCTACCAGCGGTGGTTTGTTTGCCGGATCAAGAGCTACCAACTCTTTTTC
CGAAGGTAACTGGCTTCAGCAGAGCGCAGATACCAAATACTGTTCTTCTAGTGTAGCCGTAGTTAGGCCA
CCACTTCAAGAACTCTGTAGCACCGCCTACATACCTCGCTCTGCTAATCCTGTTACCAGTGGCTGCTGCC
AGTGGCGATAAGTCGTGTCTTACCGGGTTGGACTCAAGACGATAGTTACCGGATAAGGCGCAGCGGTCGG
GCTGAACGGGGGGTTCGTGCACACAGCCCAGCTTGGAGCGAACGACCTACACCGAACTGAGATACCTACA
GCGTGAGCTATGAGAAAGCGCCACGCTTCCCGAAGGGAGAAAGGCGGACAGGTATCCGGTAAGCGGCAGG
GTCGGAACAGGAGAGCGCACGAGGGAGCTTCCAGGGGGAAACGCCTGGTATCTTTATAGTCCTGTCGGGT
TTCGCCACCTCTGACTTGAGCGTCGATTTTTGTGATGCTCGTCAGGGGGGCGGAGCCTATGGAAAAACGC
CAGCAACGCGGCCTTTTTACGGTTCCTGGCCTTTTGCTGGCCTTTTGCTCACATGTTCTTTCCTGCGTTA
TCCCCTGATTCTGTGGATAACCGTATTACCGCCATGCATTAGTTATTACCGGGATCT
